>Addgene plasmid #119830 | pET41a iGluh | addgene full sequence | sequence record 236388 | Addgene NGS Result
TGGCGAATGGG
[124 nt withheld, positions 12-135]
C
[91 nt withheld, positions 137-227]
A
[49 nt withheld, positions 229-277]
CCTTTGACGTTGGAGTCCACGTTCTTT
[37 nt withheld, positions 305-341]
ACCCTATCTCGGTCTATTCTTTTGATTTATAAGGGATTTTGCCGATTTCGGCCTATTGGTTAAAAAATGA
GCTGATTTAACAAAAATTTAACGCGAATTTTAACAAAATATTAACGCTTACAATTTAGGTGGCACTTTTC
GGGGAAATGTGCGCGGAACCCCTATTTGTTTATTTTTCTAAATACATTCAAATATGTATCCGCTCATGAA
TTAATTCTTAGAAAAACTCATCGAGCATCAAATGAAACTGCAATTTATTCATATCAGGATTATCAATACC
ATATTTTTGAAAAAGCCGTTTCTGTAATGAAGGAGAAAACTCACCGAGGCAGTTCCATAGGATGGCAAGA
TCCTGGTATCGGTCTGCGATTCCGACTCGTCCAACATCAATACAACCTATTAATTTCCCCTCGTCAAAAA
TAAGGTTATCAAGTGAGAAATCACCATGAGTGACGACTGAATCCGGTGAGAATGGCAAAAGTTTATGCAT
TTCTTTCCAGACTTGTTCAACAGGCCAGCCATTACGCTCGTCATCAAAATCACTCGCATCAACCAAACCG
TTATTCATTCGTGATTGCGCCTGAGCGAGACGAAATACGCGATCGCTGTTAAAAGGACAATTACAAACAG
GAATCGAATGCAACCGGCGCAGGAACACTGCCAGCGCATCAACAATATTTTCACCTGAATCAGGATATTC
TTCTAATACCTGGAATGCTGTTTTCCCGGGGATCGCAGTGGTGAGTAACCATGCATCATCAGGAGTACGG
ATAAAATGCTTGATGGTCGGAAGAGGCATAAATTCCGTCAGCCAGTTTAGTCTGACCATCTCATCTGTAA
CATCATTGGCAACGCTACCTTTGCCATGTTTCAGAAACAACTCTGGCGCATCGGGCTTCCCATACAATCG
ATAGATTGTCGCACCTGATTGCCCGACATTATCGCGAGCCCATTTATACCCATATAAATCAGCATCCATG
TTGGAATTTAATCGCGGCCTAGAGCAAGACGTTTCCCGTTGAATATGGCTCATAACACCCCTTGTATTAC
TGTTTATGTAAGCAGACAGTTTTATTGTTCATGACCAAAATCCCTTAACGTGAGTTTTCGTTCCACTGAG
CGTCAGACCCCGTAGAAAAGATCAAAGGATCTTCTTGAGATCCTTTTTTTCTGCGCGTAATCTGCTGCTT
GCAAACAAAAAAACCACCGCTACCAGCGGTGGTTTGTTTGCCGGATCAAGAGCTACCAACTCTTTTTCCG
AAGGTAACTGGCTTCAGCAGAGCGCAGATACCAAATACTGTCCTTCTAGTGTAGCCGTAGTTAGGCCACC
ACTTCAAGAACTCTGTAGCACCGCCTACATACCTCGCTCTGCTAATCCTGTTACCAGTGGCTGCTGCCAG
TGGCGATAAGTCGTGTCTTACCGGGTTGGACTCAAGACGATAGTTACCGGATAAGGCGCAGCGGTCGGGC
TGAACGGGGGGTTCGTGCACACAGCCCAGCTTGGAGCGAACGACCTACACCGAACTGAGATACCTACAGC
GTGAGCTATGAGAAAGCGCCACGCTTCCCGAAGGGAGAAAGGCGGACAGGTATCCGGTAAGCGGCAGGGT
CGGAACAGGAGAGCGCACGAGGGAGCTTCCAGGGGGAAACGCCTGGTATCTTTATAGTCCTGTCGGGTTT
CGCCACCTCTGACTTGAGCGTCGATTTTTGTGATGCTCGTCAGGGGGGCGGAGCCTATGGAAAAACGCCA
GCAACGCGGCCTTTTTACGGTTCCTGGCCTTTTGCTGGCCTTTTGCTCACATGTTCTTTCCTGCGTTATC
CCCTGATTCTGTGGATAACCGTATTACCGCCTTTGAGTGAGCTGATACCGCTCGCCGCAGCCGAACGACC
GAGCGCAGCGAGTCAGTGAGCGAGGAAGCGGAAGAGCGCCTGATGCGGTATTTTCTCCTTACGCATCTGT
GCGGTATTTCACACCGCAATGGTGCACTCTCAGTACAATCTGCTCTGATGCCGCATAGTTAAGCCAGTAT
ACACTCCGCTATCGCTACGTGACTGGGTCATGGCTGCGCCCCGACACCCGCCAACACCCGCTGACGCGCC
CTGACGGGCTTGTCTGCTCCCGGCATCCGCTTACAGACAAGCTGTGACCGTCTCCGGGAGCTGCATGTGT
CAGAGGTTTTCACCGTCATCACCGAAACGCGCGAGGCAGCTGCGGTAAAGCTCATCAGCGTGGTCGTGAA
GCGATTCACAGATGTCTGCCTGTTCATCCGCGTCCAGCTCGTTGAGTTTCTCCAGAAGCGTTAATGTCTG
GCTTCTGATAAAGCGGGCCATGTTAAGGGCGGTTTTTTCCTGTTTGGTCACTGATGCCTCCGTGTAAGGG
GGATTTCTGTTCATGGGGGTAATGATACCGATGAAACGAGAGAGGATGCTCACGATACGGGTTACTGATG
ATGAACATGCCCGGTTACTGGAACGTTGTGAGGGTAAACAACTGGCGGTATGGATGCGGCGGGACCAGAG
AAAAATCACTCAGGGTCAATGCCAGCGCTTCGTTAATACAGATGTAGGTGTTCCACAGGGTAGCCAGCAG
CATCCTGCGATGCAGATCCGGAACATAATGGTGCAGGGCGCTGACTTCCGCGTTTCCAGACTTTACGAAA
CACGGAAACCGAAGACCATTCATGTTGTTGCTCAGGTCGCAGACGTTTTGCAGCAGCAGTCGCTTCACGT
TCGCTCGCGTATCGGTGATTCATTCTGCTAACCAGTAAGGCAACCCCGCCAGCCTAGCCGGGTCCTCAAC
GACAGGAGCACGATCATGCTAGTCATGCCCCGCGCCCACCGGAAGGAGCTGACTGGGTTGAAGGCTCTCA
AGGGCATCGGTCGAGATCCCGGTGCCTAATGAGTGAGCTAACTTACATTAATTGCGTTGCGCTCACTGCC
CGCTTTCCAGTCGGGAAACCTGTCGTGCCAGCTGCATTAATGAATCGGCCAACGCGCGGGGAGAGGCGGT
TTGCGTATTGGGCGCCAGGGTGGTTTTTCTTTTCACCAGTGAGACGGGCAACAGCTGATTGCCCTTCACC
GCCTGGCCCTGAGAGAGTTGCAGCAAGCGGTCCACGCTGGTTTGCCCCAGCAGGCGAAAATCCTGTTTGA
TGGTGGTTAACGGCGGGATATAACATGAGCTGTCTTCGGTATCGTCGTATCCCACTACCGAGATGTCCGC
ACCAACGCGCAGCCCGGACTCGGTAATGGCGCGCATTGCGCCCAGCGCCATCTGATCGTTGGCAACCAGC
ATCGCAGTGGGAACGATGCCCTCATTCAGCATTTGCATGGTTTGTTGAAAACCGGACATGGCACTCCAGT
CGCCTTCCCGTTCCGCTATCGGCTGAATTTGATTGCGAGTGAGATATTTATGCCAGCCAGCCAGACGCAG
ACGCGCCGAGACAGAACTTAATGGGCCCGCTAACAGCGCGATTTGCTGGTGACCCAATGCGACCAGATGC
TCCACGCCCAGTCGCGTACCGTCTTCATGGGAGAAAATAATACTGTTGATGGGTGTCTGGTCAGAGACAT
CAAGAAATAACGCCGGAACATTAGTGCAGGCAGCTTCCACAGCAATGGCATCCTGGTCATCCAGCGGATA
GTTAATGATCAGCCCACTGACGCGTTGCGCGAGAAGATTGTGCACCGCCGCTTTACAGGCTTCGACGCCG
CTTCGTTCTACCATCGACACCACCACGCTGGCACCCAGTTGATCGGCGCGAGATTTAATCGCCGCGACAA
TTTGCGACGGCGCGTGCAGGGCCAGACTGGAGGTGGCAACGCCAATCAGCAACGACTGTTTGCCCGCCAG
TTGTTGTGCCACGCGGTTGGGAATGTAATTCAGCTCCGCCATCGCCGCTTCCACTTTTTCCCGCGTTTTC
GCAGAAACGTGGCTGGCCTGGTTCACCACGCGGGAAACGGTCTGATAAGAGACACCGGCATACTCTGCGA
CATCGTATAACGTTACTGGTTTCACATTCACCACCCTGAATTGACTCTCTTCCGGGCGCTATCATGCCAT
ACCGCGAAAGGTTTTGCGCCATTCGATGGTGTCCGGGATCTCGACGCTCTCCCTTATGCGACTCCTGCAT
TAGGAAGCAGCCCAGTAGTAGGTTGAGGCCGTTGAGCACCGCCGCCGCAAGGAATGGTGCATGCAAGGAG
ATGGCGCCCAACAGTCCCCCGGCCACGGGGCCTGCCACCATACCCACGCCGAAACAAGCGCTCATGAGCC
CGAAGTGGCGAGCCCGATCTTCCCCATCGGTGATGTCGGCGATATAGGCGCCAGCAACCGCACCTGTGGC
GCCGGTGATGCCGGCCACGATGCGTCCGGCGTAGAGGATCGAGATCGATCTCGATCCCGCGAAATTAATA
CGACTCACTATAGGGGAATTGTGAGCGGATAACAATTCCCCTCTAGAAATAATTTTGTTTAACTTTAAGA
AGGAGATATACATATGTCCCCTATACTAGGTTATTGGAAAATTAAGGGCCTTGTGCAACCCACTCGACTT
CTTTTGGAATATCTTGAAGAAAAATATGAAGAGCATTTGTATGAGCGCGATGAAGGTGATAAATGGCGAA
ACAAAAAGTTTGAATTGGGTTTGGAGTTTCCCAATCTTCCTTATTATATTGATGGTGATGTTAAATTAAC
ACAGTCTATGGCCATCATACGTTATATAGCTGACAAGCACAACATGTTGGGTGGTTGTCCAAAAGAGCGT
GCAGAGATTTCAATGCTTGAAGGAGCGGTTTTGGATATTAGATACGGTGTTTCGAGAATTGCATATAGTA
AAGACTTTGAAACTCTCAAAGTTGATTTTCTTAGCAAGCTACCTGAAATGCTGAAAATGTTCGAAGATCG
TTTATGTCATAAAACATATTTAAATGGTGATCATGTAACCCATCCTGACTTCATGTTGTATGACGCTCTT
GATGTTGTTTTATACATGGACCCAATGTGCCTGGATGCGTTCCCAAAATTAGTTTGTTTTAAAAAACGTA
TTGAAGCTATCCCACAAATTGATAAGTACTTGAAATCCAGCAAGTATATAGCATGGCCTTTGCAGGGCTG
GCAAGCCACGTTTGGTGGTGGCGACCATCCTCCAAAATCGGATGGTTCAACTAGTGGTTCTGGTCATCAC
CATCACCATCACTCCGCGGGTCTGGTGCCACGCGGTAGTACTGCAATTGGTATGAAAGAAACCGCTGCTG
CTAAATTCGAACGCCAGCACATGGACAGCCCAGATCTGGGTACCGGTGGTGGCTCCGGTGATGACGACGA
CAAGAGTCCCATGGGATATCGGGGATCCGCCGCAGGCAGCACGCTGGACAAAATCGCCAAAAACGGTGTG
ATTGTCGTCGGTCACCGTGCATCTTCAGTGCCTTTCTCTTATTACGACAATCAGCAAAAAGTGGTGGGTT
ACTCGCAGGATTACTCCAACGCCATTGTTGAAGCAGTGAAAAAGAAACTCAACAAACCGGACTTGCAGGT
AAAACTGATTCCGATTACCTCACAAAACCGTATTCCACTGCTGCAAAACGGCACTTTCGATTTTGAATGT
GGTTCTACCACCAACAACGTCGAACGCCAAAAACAGGCGGCTTTCTCTGACACTATTTTCGTGGTCGGTA
CGCGCCTGTTGACCAAAAAGGGTGGCGATATCAAAGATTTTGCCAACCTGAAAGACAAAGCCGTAGTCGT
CACTTCCGGCACTACCTCTGAAGTTTTGCTCAACAAACTGAATGAAGAGCAAAAAATGAATATGCGCATC
ATCAGCGCCAAAGATCACGGTGACTCTTTCCGCACCCTGGAAAGCGGTCGTGCCGTTGCCTTTATGATGG
ATGACGTGCTGCTGGCCGGTGAACGTGCGAAAGCGAAGAAACCAGACAACTGGGAAATCGTCGGCAAGCC
GCAGTCTCAGGAGGCCTACGGTTGTATGTTGCGTAAAGATGATCCGCAGTTCAAAAAGCTGATGGATGAC
ACCATCGCTCAGGTGCAGACCTCCGGTGAAGCGGAAAAATGGTTTGATAAGTGGTTCAAAAATCCAATTC
TGGTGAGCCACAACGTCTATATCATGGCCGACAAGCAGAGGAACGGCATCAAGGCGAACTTCAAGATCCG
CCACAACATCGAGGACGGCGGCGTGCAGCTCGCCTACCACTACCAGCAGAACACCCCCATCGGCGACGGC
CCCGTGCTGCTGCCCGACAACCACTACCTGAGCACCCAGTCCAAACTTTCGAAAGACCCCAACGAGAAGC
GCGATCACATGGTCCTGCTGGAGTTCGTGACCGCCGCCGGGATCACTCTCGGCATGGACGAGCTGTACAA
GGGCGGTACCGGAGGGAGCATGGTGAGCAAGGGCGAGGAGCTGTTCACCGGGGTGGTGCCCATCCTGGTC
GAGCTGGACGGCGACGTAAACGGCCACAAGTTCAGCGTGTCCGGCGAGGGTGAGGGCGATGCCACCTACG
GCAAGCTGACCCTGAAGTTCATCTGCACCACCGGCAAGCTGCCCGTGCCCTGGCCCACCCTCGTGACCAC
CCTGACCTACGGCGTGCAGTGCTTCAGCCGCTACCCCGACCACATGAAGCAGCACGACTTCTTCAAGTCC
GCCATGCCCGAAGGCTACATCCAGGAGCGCACCATCTTCTTCAAGGACGACGGCAACTACAAGACCCGCG
CCGAGGTGAAGTTCGAGGGCGACACCCTGGTGAACCGCATCGAGCTGAAGGGCATCGACTTCAAGGAGGA
CGGCAACATCCTGGGGCATAAGCTGGAGTACAACTTTAACAACCCCCTGAACATGAATTTCGAACTGTCA
GACGAAATGAAAGCACTGTTCAAAGAACCGAATGACAAGGCACTGAAATAAGAATTCTGTACAGGCCTTG
GCGCGCCTGCAGGCGAGCTCCGTCGACAAGCTTGCGGCCGCACTCGAGCACCACCACCACCACCACCACC
ACTAATTGATTAATACCTAGGCTGCTAAACAAAGCCCGAAAGGAAGCTGAGTTGGCTGCTGCCACCGCTG
AGCAATAACTAGCATAACCCCTTGGGGCCTCTAAACGGGTCTTGAGGGGTTTTTTGCTGAAAGGAGGAAC
TATATCCGGAT
Features (pLannotate 1.2.2; 24 found; start..end, strand, type, name):
     12..440     +  rep_origin     f1 ori (sequence partly withheld): f1 bacteriophage origin of replication; arrow indicates direction of (+) strand synthesis
    493..550     +  promoter       AmpR promoter (fragment): bla
    559..1374    -  CDS            KanR: aminoglycoside phosphotransferase; aph(3')-Ia; confers resistance to kanamycin in bacteria or G418 (Geneticin®) in eukaryotes
   1496..2084    +  rep_origin     ori: high-copy-number ColE1/pMB1/pBR322/pUC origin of replication
   2270..2409    -  misc_feature   bom: basis of mobility region from pBR322
   2511..2702    -  CDS            rop: Rop protein, which maintains plasmids at low copy number; rop
   2719..3099    +  CDS            YPB1_ECOLX: Protein predicted: Swiss-Prot protein existence level 4. From Escherichia coli.
   3161..3225    -  CDS            TcR (fragment): tetracycline efflux protein; tet; confers resistance to tetracycline
   3240..3261    -  protein_bind   CAP binding site: CAP binding activates transcription in the presence of cAMP. E. coli catabolite activator protein
   3274..4356    -  CDS            lacI: lac repressor; lacI; The lac repressor binds to the lac operator to inhibit transcription in E. coli. This inhibition can be relieved by adding lactose or isopropyl-β-D-thiogalactopyranoside (IPTG).
   4357..4434    -  promoter       lacI promoter: lacI
   4442..4721    -  CDS            TcR (fragment): tetracycline efflux protein; tet; confers resistance to tetracycline
   4747..4765    +  promoter       T7 promoter: promoter for bacteriophage T7 RNA polymerase
   4766..4790    +  protein_bind   lac operator: The lac repressor binds to the lac operator to inhibit transcription in E. coli. This inhibition can be relieved by adding lactose or isopropyl-β-D-thiogalactopyranoside (IPTG). lac repressor encoded by lacI
   4805..4827    +  RBS            RBS: efficient ribosome binding site from bacteriophage T7 gene 10 (Olins and Rangwala, 1989)
   4835..5488    +  CDS            GST26_SCHJA: Experimental evidence at protein level: Swiss-Prot protein existence level 1. GST isoenzymes appear to play a central role in the parasite detoxification system. Other functions are also suspected including a role in increasing the solubility of haematin in the parasite gut. From Schistosoma japonicum (Blood fluke).
   5516..5533    +  CDS            7xHis (fragment): 6xHis affinity tag
   5576..5620    +  CDS            S-Tag: affinity and epitope tag derived from pancreatic ribonuclease A
   5627..6430    +  CDS            gltI (fragment): GLTI_ECOLI - Also known as ybeJ, yzzK. Experimental evidence at protein level: Swiss-Prot protein existence level 1. Part of the ABC transporter complex GltIJKL involved in glutamate and aspartate uptake. Binds to both glutamate and aspartate. From Escherichia coli (strain K12).
   6443..7165    +  CDS            cEGFP: cEGFP is a basic (constitutively fluorescent) green fluorescent protein published in 2008, derived from Aequorea victoria.
   7178..7246    +  CDS            gltI (fragment): GLTI_ECOLI - Also known as ybeJ, yzzK. Experimental evidence at protein level: Swiss-Prot protein existence level 1. Part of the ABC transporter complex GltIJKL involved in glutamate and aspartate uptake. Binds to both glutamate and aspartate. From Escherichia coli (strain K12).
   7320..7343    +  CDS            9xHis (fragment): 9xHis affinity tag
   7369..7412    +  CDS            SET1 (fragment): solubility-enhancement tag derived from T7 phage gene 10B
   7420..7467    +  terminator     T7 terminator: transcription terminator for bacteriophage T7 RNA polymerase
