[The description below was written by a language model from this plasmid's Addgene catalogue record and pLannotate feature annotations shown in this document.]
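Description:
pET41a iGluh is a bacterial expression plasmid built on the pET41a backbone for producing recombinant iGluh, the E25A high-affinity variant of the single-wavelength fluorescent glutamate indicator iGluSnFR, in E. coli. It is about 7.5 kb. It replicates from a ColE1/pMB1-type origin accompanied by the pBR322 bom region and the rop gene, and it also has an f1 phage origin. Selection is by kanamycin through an aminoglycoside phosphotransferase gene. The catalogue lists the plasmid as high copy, although rop normally moderates copy number. Short tetracycline-resistance fragments in the annotation are backbone remnants rather than functional markers.

Expression is driven by a T7 promoter followed by a lac operator and the T7 gene 10 ribosome binding site. The plasmid also carries lacI, so transcription stays repressed until it is induced with IPTG or lactose in a host that supplies T7 RNA polymerase. The reading frame begins with the backbone-encoded Schistosoma japonicum GST, followed by a His tag and an S-tag, which serve for affinity purification and detection. The roughly 1.56 kb sensor insert was cloned between BamHI and EcoRI. It consists of the E. coli periplasmic glutamate/aspartate-binding protein GltI interrupted by a GFP-derived fluorescent domain (annotated as cEGFP), with a large GltI fragment upstream and a short one downstream. This is the iGluSnFR architecture, in which glutamate binding to GltI is coupled to a change in fluorescence.

A further His-tag sequence lies downstream of the insert and ahead of the T7 terminator, but the record does not say whether it is translated as part of the fusion. The construct is intended for making purified sensor protein, for example for in vitro characterisation of the sensor's glutamate response.
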