Addgene plasmid #119830: pET41a iGluh
Purpose: Production of recombinant iGluSnFR E25A high affinity variant, a single-wavelength glutamate indicator, in E. coli
Depositing lab: Katalin Torok. Depositing organization: City, University of London. Publication: Ultrafast glutamate sensors resolve high-frequency release at Schaffer collateral synapses. Helassa N, Durst CD, Coates C, Kerruth S, Arif U, Schulze C, Wiegert JS, Geeves M, Oertner TG, Torok K. Proc Natl Acad Sci U S A. 2018 May 7. pii: 1720648115. doi: 10.1073/pnas.1720648115. PubMed 29735711.
Backbone
  Vector backbone: pET41a
  Backbone manufacturer: EMD Biosciences
  Backbone size w/o insert (bp): 5933
  Total vector size (bp): 7496
  Vector type: Bacterial Expression
Growth in bacteria
  Bacterial resistance: Kanamycin, 50 μg/mL
  Growth temperature: 37°C
  Growth strain: DH5alpha
  Copy number: High Copy
Gene/Insert
  Gene/Insert name: iGluh (alt name: iGluSnFR E25A)
  Species: Synthetic; E. coli
  Insert size (bp): 1563
  Mutation: E25A
  Promoter: T7
  Tag / fusion protein: GST (N terminal on backbone)
  Cloning method: Restriction Enzyme; 5′ cloning site BamHI (not destroyed); 3′ cloning site EcoRI (not destroyed)
  Sequencing primers: 5′ T7 fwd
Terms and licenses: Academic/Nonprofit Terms; Industry Terms: Not Available to Industry
How to cite: pET41a iGluh was a gift from Katalin Torok (Addgene plasmid # 119830 ; http://n2t.net/addgene:119830 ; RRID:Addgene_119830)
